>Addgene plasmid #126085 | pBbA12a-RFP | addgene full sequence | sequence record 330503 | Addgene NGS Result
TTGATGGCTAGCTCAGTCCTAGGTACAATGCTAGCAGGTTTAATCGAATTCAAAAGATCTTTTAAGAAGG
AGATATACATATGGCGAGTAGCGAAGACGTTATCAAAGAGTTCATGCGTTTCAAAGTTCGTATGGAAGGT
TCCGTTAACGGTCACGAGTTCGAAATCGAAGGTGAAGGTGAAGGTCGTCCGTACGAAGGTACCCAGACCG
CTAAACTGAAAGTTACCAAAGGTGGTCCGCTGCCGTTCGCTTGGGACATCCTGTCCCCGCAGTTCCAGTA
CGGTTCCAAAGCTTACGTTAAACACCCGGCTGACATCCCGGACTACCTGAAACTGTCCTTCCCGGAAGGT
TTCAAATGGGAACGTGTTATGAACTTCGAAGACGGTGGTGTTGTTACCGTTACCCAGGACTCCTCCCTGC
AAGACGGTGAGTTCATCTACAAAGTTAAACTGCGTGGTACCAACTTCCCGTCCGACGGTCCGGTTATGCA
GAAAAAAACCATGGGTTGGGAAGCTTCCACCGAACGTATGTACCCGGAAGACGGTGCTCTGAAAGGTGAA
ATCAAAATGCGTCTGAAACTGAAAGACGGTGGTCACTACGACGCTGAAGTTAAAACCACCTACATGGCTA
AAAAACCGGTTCAGCTGCCGGGTGCTTACAAAACCGACATCAAACTGGACATCACCTCCCACAACGAAGA
CTACACCATCGTTGAACAGTACGAACGTGCTGAAGGTCGTCACTCCACCGGTGCTTAAGGATCCAAACTC
GAGTAAGGATCTCCAGGCATCAAATAAAACGAAAGGCTCAGTCGAAAGACTGGGCCTTTCGTTTTATCTG
TTGTTTGTCGGTGAACGCTCTCTACTAGAGTCACACTGGCTCACCTTCGGGTGGGCCTTTCTGCGTTTAT
ACCTAGGGATATATTCCGCTTCCTCGCTCACTGACTCGCTACGCTCGGTCGTTCGACTGCGGCGAGCGGA
AATGGCTTACGAACGGGGCGGAGATTTCCTGGAAGATGCCAGGAAGATACTTAACAGGGAAGTGAGAGGG
CCGCGGCAAAGCCGTTTTTCCATAGGCTCCGCCCCCCTGACAAGCATCACGAAATCTGACGCTCAAATCA
GTGGTGGCGAAACCCGACAGGACTATAAAGATACCAGGCGTTTCCCCCTGGCGGCTCCCTCGTGCGCTCT
CCTGTTCCTGCCTTTCGGTTTACCGGTGTCATTCCGCTGTTATGGCCGCGTTTGTCTCATTCCACGCCTG
ACACTCAGTTCCGGGTAGGCAGTTCGCTCCAAGCTGGACTGTATGCACGAACCCCCCGTTCAGTCCGACC
GCTGCGCCTTATCCGGTAACTATCGTCTTGAGTCCAACCCGGAAAGACATGCAAAAGCACCACTGGCAGC
AGCCACTGGTAATTGATTTAGAGGAGTTAGTCTTGAAGTCATGCGCCGGTTAAGGCTAAACTGAAAGGAC
AAGTTTTGGTGACTGCGCTCCTCCAAGCCAGTTACCTCGGTTCAAAGAGTTGGTAGCTCAGAGAACCTTC
GAAAAACCGCCCTGCAAGGCGGTTTTTTCGTTTTCAGAGCAAGAGATTACGCGCAGACCAAAACGATCTC
AAGAAGATCATCTTATTAATCAGATAAAATATTTCTAGATTTCAGTGCAATTTATCTCTTCAAATGTAGC
ACCTGAAGTCAGCCCCATACGATATAAGTTGTTACTAGTGCTTGGATTCTCACCAATAAAAAACGCCCGG
CGGCAACCGAGCGTTCTGAACAAATCCAGATGGAGTTCTGAGGTCATTACTGGATCTATCAACAGGAGTC
CAAGCGAGCTCGTAAACTTGGTCTGACAGTTACCAATGCTTAATCAGTGAGGCACCTATCTCAGCGATCT
GTCTATTTCGTTCATCCATAGTTGCCTGACTCCCCGTCGTGTAGATAACTACGATACGGGAGGGCTTACC
ATCTGGCCCCAGTGCTGCAATGATACCGCGAGACCCACGCTCACCGGCTCCAGATTTATCAGCAATAAAC
CAGCCAGCCGGAAGGGCCGAGCGCAGAAGTGGTCCTGCAACTTTATCCGCCTCCATCCAGTCTATTAATT
GTTGCCGGGAAGCTAGAGTAAGTAGTTCGCCAGTTAATAGTTTGCGCAACGTTGTTGCCATTGCTACAGG
CATCGTGGTGTCACGCTCGTCGTTTGGTATGGCTTCATTCAGCTCCGGTTCCCAACGATCAAGGCGAGTT
ACATGATCCCCCATGTTGTGCAAAAAAGCGGTTAGCTCCTTCGGTCCTCCGATCGTTGTCAGAAGTAAGT
TGGCCGCAGTGTTATCACTCATGGTTATGGCAGCACTGCATAATTCTCTTACTGTCATGCCATCCGTAAG
ATGCTTTTCTGTGACTGGTGAGTACTCAACCAAGTCATTCTGAGAATAGTGTATGCGGCGACCGAGTTGC
TCTTGCCCGGCGTCAATACGGGATAATACCGCGCCACATAGCAGAACTTTAAAAGTGCTCATCATTGGAA
AACGTTCTTCGGGGCGAAAACTCTCAAGGATCTTACCGCTGTTGAGATCCAGTTCGATGTAACCCACTCG
TGCACCCAACTGATCTTCAGCATCTTTTACTTTCACCAGCGTTTCTGGGTGAGCAAAAACAGGAAGGCAA
AATGCCGCAAAAAAGGGAATAAGGGCGACACGGAAATGTTGAATACTCATACTCTTCCTTTTTCAATATT
ATTGAAGCATTTATCAGGGTTATTGTCTCATGAGCGGATACATATTTGAATGTATTTAGAAAAATAAACA
AATAGGGGTTCCGCGCACATTTCCCCGAAAAGTGCCACCTGACGTC
Features (pLannotate 1.2.2; 9 found; start..end, strand, type, name):
      7..35      +  promoter       J23119 promoter (fragment): bacterial promoter (Registry of Standard Biological Parts BBa J23119)
     81..758     +  CDS            mRFP1: monomeric derivative of DsRed (Campbell et al., 2002)
    791..862     +  terminator     rrnB T1 terminator: transcription terminator T1 from the E. coli rrnB gene
    878..905     +  terminator     T7Te terminator: phage T7 early transcription terminator
    924..979     -  rep_origin     RSF ori (fragment): Plasmids containing the RSF 1030 origin of replication can be propagated in E. coli cells that contain additional plasmids with compatible origins.
   1067..1612    -  rep_origin     p15A ori: Plasmids containing the medium-copy-number p15A origin of replication can be propagated in E. coli cells that contain a second plasmid with the ColE1 origin.
   1726..1820    -  terminator     lambda t0 terminator: transcription terminator from phage lambda
   1850..2710    -  CDS            AmpR: β-lactamase; bla; confers resistance to ampicillin, carbenicillin, and related antibiotics
   2711..2815    -  promoter       AmpR promoter: bla
