[The description below was written by a language model from this plasmid's Addgene catalogue record and pLannotate feature annotations shown in this document.]
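Description:
pBbA12a-RFP is a small (about 2.8 kb) bacterial expression plasmid from the pBb BglBrick-compatible vector family, built for constitutive gene expression in Escherichia coli and used in synthetic biology work. It is maintained under ampicillin selection through a β-lactamase (AmpR) gene driven by its native bla promoter and followed by the phage lambda t0 terminator. The sequence annotation identifies a complete p15A origin of replication, which is generally regarded as medium copy and is compatible with ColE1-type plasmids. The catalogue entry, however, lists the plasmid as high copy, a discrepancy the record does not resolve. A short adjacent match to the RSF origin is only a fragment and probably reflects sequence similarity rather than a second functional origin.

The payload is a 678 bp synthetic RFP coding sequence, annotated as mRFP1, the monomeric red fluorescent derivative of DsRed. According to the catalogue it is expressed from the J23151 promoter. The automated annotation labels the corresponding 29 bp element as a fragment of J23119, which is consistent with both being closely related members of the same series of constitutive synthetic promoters in the Registry of Standard Biological Parts. Transcription is stopped downstream by a tandem rrnB T1 and T7Te terminator pair, insulating the reporter cassette from the rest of the backbone.

Because no inducer or regulator is involved, red fluorescence gives a direct readout of the expression level set by this promoter and origin combination. The RFP can be exchanged for a gene of interest using the BglBrick standard. The plasmid was deposited with work on a tool for characterising and selecting E. coli expression vectors, where it serves as one reference vector.
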