Addgene plasmid #126085: pBbA12a-RFP
Purpose: Constitutive expression vector for Escherichia coli. BglBrick compatible.
Depositing lab: Nigel Scrutton. Depositing organization: University of Manchester. Publication: SelProm: A Queryable and Predictive Expression Vector Selection Tool for Escherichia coli. Jervis AJ, Carbonell P, Taylor S, Sung R, Dunstan MS, Robinson CJ, Breitling R, Takano E, Scrutton NS. ACS Synth Biol. 2019 Mar 18. doi: 10.1021/acssynbio.8b00399. PubMed 30870592.
Backbone
  Vector backbone: pBb
  Backbone size w/o insert (bp): 2168
  Vector type: Bacterial Expression, Synthetic Biology
Growth in bacteria
  Bacterial resistance: Ampicillin, 100 μg/mL
  Growth temperature: 37°C
  Growth strain: DH5alpha
  Copy number: High Copy
Gene/Insert
  Gene/Insert name: RFP
  Species: Synthetic
  Insert size (bp): 678
  Promoter: J23151
  Cloning method: Unknown
  Sequencing primers: 5′ GTTATTGTCTCATGAGCGGATAC
Terms and licenses: Academic/Nonprofit Terms; Industry Terms: Not Available to Industry
Depositor comments: Cloning method was In-Fusion.
How to cite: pBbA12a-RFP was a gift from Nigel Scrutton (Addgene plasmid # 126085 ; http://n2t.net/addgene:126085 ; RRID:Addgene_126085)
